Addgene plasmid #62838: pHL2075
Purpose: Lim Lab plasmid: AmpR + PconShortNoHind::glmZ::Asp terminator + PLlacO-1::T710 hfq::T1 terminator + PLtetO-1::glmS::gfp::T1T2 terminator + ColE1
Depositing lab: Han Lim. Depositing organization: University of California, Berkeley. Publication: Paradoxical suppression of small RNA activity at high Hfq concentrations due to random-order binding. Sagawa S, Shin JE, Hussein R, Lim HN. Nucleic Acids Res. 2015 Aug 10. pii: gkv777. 10.1093/nar/gkv777 PubMed 26261213.
Backbone
  Vector backbone: unknown-ColE1 ori
  Backbone manufacturer: Lim Lab
  Vector type: Bacterial Expression, Synthetic Biology
Growth in bacteria
  Bacterial resistance: Ampicillin, 100 μg/mL
  Growth temperature: 37°C
  Growth strain: DH5alpha
  Copy number: Unknown
Gene/Insert 1
  Gene/Insert name: glmZ leader
  Promoter: pConShortNoHind
  Cloning method: Unknown
  Sequencing primers: 5′ unknown; 3′ AspTerm
Gene/Insert 2
  Gene/Insert name: T710 hfq leader
  Promoter: pLlacO-1
  Cloning method: Unknown
  Sequencing primers: 5′ unknown; 3′ T1ter-rev
Gene/Insert 3
  Gene/Insert name: gfp
  Promoter: pLtetO-1
  Tag / fusion protein: glmS (N terminal on insert)
  Cloning method: Unknown
  Sequencing primers: 5′ unknown; 3′ GFP-R
Terms and licenses: Academic/Nonprofit Terms; Industry Terms: Not Available to Industry
How to cite: pHL2075 was a gift from Han Lim (Addgene plasmid # 62838 ; http://n2t.net/addgene:62838 ; RRID:Addgene_62838)
