[The description below was written by a language model from this plasmid's Addgene catalogue record.]
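Description:
pHL2075 is a bacterial expression and synthetic biology plasmid built on a laboratory-made backbone that the record describes only as carrying a ColE1 origin of replication. It is propagated in E. coli under ampicillin selection (AmpR), and its copy number is listed as unknown. No feature table is provided, so the layout below comes solely from the catalogue description.

The plasmid carries three independent expression cassettes that together reconstitute a small RNA regulatory circuit. The first places the small RNA glmZ under a promoter named PconShortNoHind, apparently a constitutive promoter judging by its name, and ends with an Asp terminator. The second expresses the RNA chaperone Hfq from the PLlacO-1 promoter, a lac operator-controlled promoter normally repressed by LacI and induced with IPTG. It uses a leader called T710, presumably a phage T7 gene 10 translation leader although the record does not define it, and is followed by a T1 terminator. The third is a reporter in which a glmS segment is fused to the N terminus of gfp. It is driven by the TetR-regulated PLtetO-1 promoter and closed by a T1T2 terminator.

With this arrangement, the Hfq level and transcription of the target reporter can be tuned separately through the two inducible promoters while the small RNA is supplied from its own promoter. GFP fluorescence then reports GlmZ action on the glmS target sequence. The associated publication concerns the suppression of small RNA activity at high Hfq concentrations, so the plasmid was evidently used to measure how Hfq dosage affects sRNA-mediated regulation.
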