>Addgene plasmid #62838 | pHL2075 | addgene partial sequence | sequence record 112478 | GFP-R 5'-CCATCTAATTCAACAAGAATTGGGACAAC-3'
CATGCTCGCGCCAACAATTCCACACATAGTTTTTGATTCCGATTTATATCGTTGTCGGTCAACCTGTATG
CCCGTTTTTTCGGGCGCCCCGAGCCTTGTAGAGAGTGGGGTTATTTTTATAGTTACTGCTTGTGGGAGGG
AGATTATGTTATCTCCTCATCCCATGTGACCGGGTTAGCCGGCCAGAATCACTTTTTCTTTACCGGACGA
CGCCAGCCTTCTTTCTGAGTCTGCGGCACACGGTCGACAGTATCTCTATCACTGATAGGGATGTCAATCT
CTATCACTGATAGGGACTCGAGGTGAAGACGAAAGGGCCTCGTGATACGCCTATTTTTATAGGTTAATGT
CATGATAATAATGGTTTCTTAGACGTCAGGTGGCACTTTTCGGGGAAATGTGCGCGGAACCCCTATTTGT
TTATTTTTCTAAATACATTCAAATATGTATCCGCTCATGAGACAATAACCCTGATAAATGCTTCAATAAT
ATTGAAAAAGGAAGAGTATGAGTATTCAACATTTCCGTGTCGCCCTTATTCCCTTTTTTGCGGCATTTTG
CCTTCCTGTTTTTGCTCACCCAGAAACGCTGGTGAAAGTAAAAGATGCTGAAGATCAGTTGGGTGCACGA
GTGGGTTACATCGAACTGGATCTCAACAGCGGTAAGATCCTTGAGAGTTTTCGCCCCGAAGAACGTTTTC
CAATGATGAGCACTTTTAAAGTTCTGCTATGTGGCGCGGTATTATCCCGTATTGACGCCGGGCAAGAGCA
ACTCGGTCGCCGCATACACTATTCTCAGAATGACTTGGTTGAGTACTCACCAGTCACAGAAAAGCAT
