>Addgene plasmid #62838 | pHL2075 | addgene partial sequence | sequence record 119011 | rrnB-T1-term-F 5'-ACGAAAGGCTCAGTCGAAAG-3'
CCGCCGCCCTAGACCTAGGGCGTTCGGCTGCGGCGAGCGGTATCAGCTCACTCAAAGGCGGTAATACGGT
TATCCACAGAATCAGGGGATAACGCAGGAAAGAACATGTGAGCAAAAGGCCAGCAAAAGGCCAGGAACCG
TAAAAAGGCCGCGTTGCTGGCGTTTTTCCATAGGCTCCGCCCCCCTGACGAGCATCACAAAAATCGACGC
TCAAGTCAGAGGTGGCGAAACCCGACAGGACTATAAAGATACCAGGCGTTTCCCCCTGGAAGCTCCCTCG
TGCGCTCTCCTGTTCCGACCCTGCCGCTTACCGGATACCTGTCCGCCTTTCTCCCTTCGGGAAGCGTGGC
GCTTTCTCATAGCTCACGCTGTAGGTATCTCAGTTCGGTGTAGGTCGTTCGCTCCAAGCTGGGCTGTGTG
CACGAACCCCCCGTTCAGCCCGACCGCTGCGCCTTATCCGGTAACTATCGTCTTGAGTCCAACCCGGTAA
GACACGACTTATCGCCACTGGCAGCAGCCACTGGTAACAGGATTAGCAGAGCGAGGTATGTAGGCGGTGC
TACAGAGTTCTTGAAGTGGTGGCCTAACTACGGCTACACTAGAAGGACAGTATTTGGTATCTGCGCTCTG
CTGAAGCCAGTTACCTTCGGAAAAAGAGTTGGTAGCTCTTGATCCGG
